Addgene plasmid #92065: lentiMPH v2 (Neo)
Purpose: Modified version of lentiMPH v2, a lenti vector encoding the MS2-P65-HSF1 activator helper complex and neo resistance marker (EF1a-MS2-p65-HSF1-2A-Neo-WPRE).
Depositing lab: Adam Karpf. Depositing organization: University of Nebraska Medical Center. Publication: Co-regulation and function of FOXM1/RHNO1 bidirectional genes in cancer. Barger CJ, Chee L, Albahrani M, Munoz-Trujillo C, Boghean L, Branick C, Odunsi K, Drapkin R, Zou L, Karpf AR. Elife. 2021 Apr 23;10. pii: 55070. doi: 10.7554/eLife.55070. PubMed 33890574.
Backbone
  Vector backbone: lentiMPH v2
  Backbone manufacturer: Feng Zhang lab
  Total vector size (bp): 11505
  Modifications to backbone: Removed T2A-Hygro by digestion with Bsp1407I and EcoRI. Added T2A-Neo by PCR amplification and ligation into these restriction sites.
  Vector type: Mammalian Expression, Lentiviral
  Selectable markers: Neomycin (select with G418)
Growth in bacteria
  Bacterial resistance: Ampicillin, 100 μg/mL
  Growth temperature: 37°C
  Growth strain: NEB Stable
  Copy number: High Copy
Gene/Insert
  Gene/Insert name: MS2-P65-HSF1_2A_Neo
  Species: H. sapiens (human), Synthetic
  Insert size (bp): 2526
  Mutation: N55K in MS2
  Entrez Gene: HSF1 (a.k.a. HSTF1)
  Promoter: EF1a
  Cloning method: Restriction Enzyme; 5′ cloning site BsiWI (not destroyed); 3′ cloning site EcoRI (unknown if destroyed)
  Sequencing primers: 5′ cacatagcgtaaaaggagcaacatag
Terms and licenses: Academic/Nonprofit Terms; Industry Terms: Not Available to Industry
How to cite: lentiMPH v2 (Neo) was a gift from Adam Karpf (Addgene plasmid # 92065 ; http://n2t.net/addgene:92065 ; RRID:Addgene_92065)
