[The description below was written by a language model from this plasmid's Addgene catalogue record and pLannotate feature annotations shown in this document.]
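Description:
lentiMPH v2 (Neo) is an 11.5 kb HIV-1-based lentiviral transfer plasmid for mammalian expression, derived from the lentiMPH v2 backbone by cutting out the original T2A-hygromycin segment and ligating a PCR-amplified T2A-neomycin segment in its place. In bacteria it is maintained through a high-copy ColE1/pUC-type origin with ampicillin selection via β-lactamase. The backbone also carries an f1 origin and an SV40/EM7-driven bleomycin (Zeocin) resistance cassette lying outside the viral region. The viral genome is transcribed from a CMV enhancer/promoter fused to a truncated 5' LTR, followed by the Ψ packaging signal with a gag fragment, the Rev response element and the cPPT/CTS. A second truncated LTR and a bGH polyadenylation signal close the transcript.

The payload is a single EF1a-driven open reading frame (core promoter plus intron A sequence) encoding the MS2 coat protein with the N55K mutation, fused to a p65 (RelA) transactivation fragment and the C-terminal activation domain of human HSF1. It is linked through a 2A peptide to the neo gene, so that the activator fusion and G418 resistance come from one transcript, and a WPRE follows to enhance expression. In the annotated sequence this whole cassette lies on the strand opposite to the LTRs, Ψ and RRE, which is an orientation worth noting when reading the map.

MS2-p65-HSF1 is a helper activator. The MS2 domain binds MS2 RNA hairpins, such as those engineered into guide RNAs, and so brings the two activation domains to a targeted promoter. The construct is therefore suited to making stable, G418-selected cell lines for CRISPR-based transcriptional activation when hygromycin selection is unavailable or already in use.
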