Features (pLannotate 1.2.2; 36 found; start..end, strand, type, name):
     43..223     +  LTR            5' LTR (truncated): truncated 5' long terminal repeat (LTR) from HIV-1
    255..479     +  polyA_signal   bGH poly(A) signal: bovine growth hormone polyadenylation signal
    483..504     +  promoter       SV40 promoter (fragment): SV40 enhancer and early promoter
    525..953     +  rep_origin     f1 ori (sequence partly withheld): f1 bacteriophage origin of replication; arrow indicates direction of (+) strand synthesis
    967..1296    +  promoter       SV40 promoter: SV40 enhancer and early promoter
   1344..1391    +  promoter       EM7 promoter: synthetic bacterial promoter&nbsp
   1410..1784    +  CDS            BleoR: antibiotic-binding protein; Sh ble from Streptoalloteichus hindustanus; confers resistance to bleomycin, phleomycin, and Zeocin™
   1794..1919    +  CDS            ble (fragment): BLE_KLEPN - Experimental evidence at protein level: Swiss-Prot protein existence level 1. Binding protein with a strong affinity to the bleomycin family of antibiotics. Binds to CL990; an antimitotic-antibiotic compound. From Klebsiella pneumoniae.
   1914..2035    +  polyA_signal   SV40 poly(A) signal: SV40 polyadenylation signal
   2106..2128    -  protein_bind   lac operator (fragment): The lac repressor binds to the lac operator to inhibit transcription in E. coli. This inhibition can be relieved by adding lactose or isopropyl-β-D-thiogalactopyranoside (IPTG). lac repressor encoded by lacI
   2132..2162    -  promoter       lac promoter: promoter for the E. coli lac operon
   2177..2198    -  protein_bind   CAP binding site: CAP binding activates transcription in the presence of cAMP. E. coli catabolite activator protein
   2211..2303    -  CDS            lacI (fragment): lac repressor; lacI; The lac repressor binds to the lac operator to inhibit transcription in E. coli. This inhibition can be relieved by adding lactose or isopropyl-β-D-thiogalactopyranoside (IPTG).
   2486..3074    -  rep_origin     ori: high-copy-number ColE1/pMB1/pBR322/pUC origin of replication
   3245..4105    -  CDS            AmpR: β-lactamase; bla; confers resistance to ampicillin, carbenicillin, and related antibiotics
   4106..4210    -  promoter       AmpR promoter: bla
   4269..4321    -  misc_feature   bom (fragment): basis of mobility region from pBR322
   4476..4855    +  enhancer       CMV enhancer: human cytomegalovirus immediate early enhancer
   4856..5055    +  promoter       CMV promoter: human cytomegalovirus (CMV) immediate early promoter
   5073..5253    +  LTR            5' LTR (truncated): truncated 5' long terminal repeat (LTR) from HIV-1
   5300..5425    +  misc_feature   HIV-1 Ψ: packaging signal of human immunodeficiency virus type 1
   5409..5772    +  CDS            HIV-1 gag (fragment): gag protein from human immunodeficiency virus 1; gag
   5918..6151    +  misc_feature   RRE: The Rev response element (RRE) of HIV-1 allows for Rev-dependent mRNA export from the nucleus to the cytoplasm.
   6528..6628    +  CDS            Rev (fragment): human immunodeficiency virus 1 (HIV-1) Rev protein; rev; enhances nuclear export of unspliced and incompletely spliced viral mRNAs
   6678..6795    +  misc_feature   cPPT/CTS: central polypurine tract and central termination sequence of HIV-1
   6848..7436    -  misc_feature   WPRE: woodchuck hepatitis virus posttranscriptional regulatory element
   7439..7460    -  misc_feature   MCS (fragment): pBluescript multiple cloning site
   7464..8255    -  CDS            neo: KKA2_KLEPN - Also known as kan, nptII. Experimental evidence at protein level: Swiss-Prot protein existence level 1. Resistance to kanamycin, neomycin, paromomycin, ribostamycin, butirosin and gentamicin B. From Klebsiella pneumoniae.
   8334..8705    -  CDS            HSF1: C-terminal activation domain from the human heat shock transcription factor HSF1
   8730..9272    -  CDS            Rela (fragment): TF65_MOUSE - Also known as Nfkb3. Experimental evidence at protein level: Swiss-Prot protein existence level 1. NF-kappa-B is a pleiotropic transcription factor present in almost all cell types and is the endpoint of a series of signal transduction events that are initiated by a vast array of stimuli related to many biological processes such as inflammation, immunity, differentiation, cell growth, tumorigenesis and apoptosis. NF-kappa-B is a homo- or heterodimeric complex formed by the Rel-like domain- containing proteins RELA/p65, RELB, NFKB1/p105, NFKB1/p50, REL and NFKB2/p52. The heterodime
   9363..9752    -  CDS            CAPSD_BPMS2: Experimental evidence at protein level: Swiss-Prot protein existence level 1. Acts as a translational repressor of viral replicase synthesis late in infection. This latter function is the result of capsid protein interaction with an RNA hairpin which contains the replicase ribosome-binding site. From Escherichia phage MS2 (Bacteriophage MS2).
   9774..9977    -  intron         EF-1α intron A: truncated intron upstream of the start codon of human EF-1α
  10603..10712   -  intron         EF-1α intron A (fragment): intron upstream of the start codon of human EF-1α
  10713..10924   -  promoter       EF-1α core promoter: core promoter for human elongation factor EF-1α
  10950..11016   -  CDS            small t antigen (fragment): SV40 (simian virus 40) small t antigen
  11041..36      +  CDS            nef (fragment) (across the origin): NEF_HV1LA - Experimental evidence at protein level: Swiss-Prot protein existence level 1. Extracellular Nef protein targets CD4(+) T-lymphocytes for apoptosis by interacting with CXCR4 surface receptors. From Human immunodeficiency virus type 1 group M subtype B (isolate Lai) (HIV-1).
>Addgene plasmid #92065 | lentiMPH v2 (Neo) | addgene full sequence | sequence record 181210 | Addgene NGS Result
GCATTTCATCACATGGCCCGAGAGCTGCATCCGGACTGTACTGGGTCTCTCTGGTTAGACCAGATCTGAG
CCTGGGAGCTCTCTGGCTAACTAGGGAACCCACTGCTTAAGCCTCAATAAAGCTTGCCTTGAGTGCTTCA
AGTAGTGTGTGCCCGTCTGTTGTGTGACTCTGGTAACTAGAGATCCCTCAGACCCTTTTAGTCAGTGTGG
AAAATCTCTAGCAGGGCCCGTTTAAACCCGCTGATCAGCCTCGACTGTGCCTTCTAGTTGCCAGCCATCT
GTTGTTTGCCCCTCCCCCGTGCCTTCCTTGACCCTGGAAGGTGCCACTCCCACTGTCCTTTCCTAATAAA
ATGAGGAAATTGCATCGCATTGTCTGAGTAGGTGTCATTCTATTCTGGGGGGTGGGGTGGGGCAGGACAG
CAAGGGGGAGGATTGGGAAGACAATAGCAGGCATGCTGGGGATGCGGTGGGCTCTATGGCTTCTGAGGCG
GAAAGAACCAGCTGGGGCTCTAGGGGGTATCCCC
[124 nt withheld, positions 525-648]
C
[91 nt withheld, positions 650-740]
A
[49 nt withheld, positions 742-790]
CCTTTGACGTTGGAGTCCACGTTCTTT
[37 nt withheld, positions 818-854]
ACCCTATCTCGGTCTATTCTTTTGATTTATAAGGGATTTTGCCGATTTCGGCCTATTGGTTAAAAAATGA
GCTGATTTAACAAAAATTTAACGCGAATTAATTCTGTGGAATGTGTGTCAGTTAGGGTGTGGAAAGTCCC
CAGGCTCCCCAGCAGGCAGAAGTATGCAAAGCATGCATCTCAATTAGTCAGCAACCAGGTGTGGAAAGTC
CCCAGGCTCCCCAGCAGGCAGAAGTATGCAAAGCATGCATCTCAATTAGTCAGCAACCATAGTCCCGCCC
CTAACTCCGCCCATCCCGCCCCTAACTCCGCCCAGTTCCGCCCATTCTCCGCCCCATGGCTGACTAATTT
TTTTTATTTATGCAGAGGCCGAGGCCGCCTCTGCCTCTGAGCTATTCCAGAAGTAGTGAGGAGGCTTTTT
TGGAGGCCTAGGCTTTTGCAAAAAGCTCCCGGGAGCTTGTATATCCATTTTCGGATCTGATCAGCACGTG
TTGACAATTAATCATCGGCATAGTATATCGGCATAGTATAATACGACAAGGTGAGGAACTAAACCATGGC
CAAGTTGACCAGTGCCGTTCCGGTGCTCACCGCGCGCGACGTCGCCGGAGCGGTCGAGTTCTGGACCGAC
CGGCTCGGGTTCTCCCGGGACTTCGTGGAGGACGACTTCGCCGGTGTGGTCCGGGACGACGTGACCCTGT
TCATCAGCGCGGTCCAGGACCAGGTGGTGCCGGACAACACCCTGGCCTGGGTGTGGGTGCGCGGCCTGGA
CGAGCTGTACGCCGAGTGGTCGGAGGTCGTGTCCACGAACTTCCGGGACGCCTCCGGGCCGGCCATGACC
GAGATCGGCGAGCAGCCGTGGGGGCGGGAGTTCGCCCTGCGCGACCCGGCCGGCAACTGCGTGCACTTCG
TGGCCGAGGAGCAGGACTGACACGTGCTACGAGATTTCGATTCCACCGCCGCCTTCTATGAAAGGTTGGG
CTTCGGAATCGTTTTCCGGGACGCCGGCTGGATGATCCTCCAGCGCGGGGATCTCATGCTGGAGTTCTTC
GCCCACCCCAACTTGTTTATTGCAGCTTATAATGGTTACAAATAAAGCAATAGCATCACAAATTTCACAA
ATAAAGCATTTTTTTCACTGCATTCTAGTTGTGGTTTGTCCAAACTCATCAATGTATCTTATCATGTCTG
TATACCGTCGACCTCTAGCTAGAGCTTGGCGTAATCATGGTCATAGCTGTTTCCTGTGTGAAATTGTTAT
CCGCTCACAATTCCACACAACATACGAGCCGGAAGCATAAAGTGTAAAGCCTGGGGTGCCTAATGAGTGA
GCTAACTCACATTAATTGCGTTGCGCTCACTGCCCGCTTTCCAGTCGGGAAACCTGTCGTGCCAGCTGCA
TTAATGAATCGGCCAACGCGCGGGGAGAGGCGGTTTGCGTATTGGGCGCTCTTCCGCTTCCTCGCTCACT
GACTCGCTGCGCTCGGTCGTTCGGCTGCGGCGAGCGGTATCAGCTCACTCAAAGGCGGTAATACGGTTAT
CCACAGAATCAGGGGATAACGCAGGAAAGAACATGTGAGCAAAAGGCCAGCAAAAGGCCAGGAACCGTAA
AAAGGCCGCGTTGCTGGCGTTTTTCCATAGGCTCCGCCCCCCTGACGAGCATCACAAAAATCGACGCTCA
AGTCAGAGGTGGCGAAACCCGACAGGACTATAAAGATACCAGGCGTTTCCCCCTGGAAGCTCCCTCGTGC
GCTCTCCTGTTCCGACCCTGCCGCTTACCGGATACCTGTCCGCCTTTCTCCCTTCGGGAAGCGTGGCGCT
TTCTCATAGCTCACGCTGTAGGTATCTCAGTTCGGTGTAGGTCGTTCGCTCCAAGCTGGGCTGTGTGCAC
GAACCCCCCGTTCAGCCCGACCGCTGCGCCTTATCCGGTAACTATCGTCTTGAGTCCAACCCGGTAAGAC
ACGACTTATCGCCACTGGCAGCAGCCACTGGTAACAGGATTAGCAGAGCGAGGTATGTAGGCGGTGCTAC
AGAGTTCTTGAAGTGGTGGCCTAACTACGGCTACACTAGAAGAACAGTATTTGGTATCTGCGCTCTGCTG
AAGCCAGTTACCTTCGGAAAAAGAGTTGGTAGCTCTTGATCCGGCAAACAAACCACCGCTGGTAGCGGTG
GTTTTTTTGTTTGCAAGCAGCAGATTACGCGCAGAAAAAAAGGATCTCAAGAAGATCCTTTGATCTTTTC
TACGGGGTCTGACGCTCAGTGGAACGAAAACTCACGTTAAGGGATTTTGGTCATGAGATTATCAAAAAGG
ATCTTCACCTAGATCCTTTTAAATTAAAAATGAAGTTTTAAATCAATCTAAAGTATATATGAGTAAACTT
GGTCTGACAGTTACCAATGCTTAATCAGTGAGGCACCTATCTCAGCGATCTGTCTATTTCGTTCATCCAT
AGTTGCCTGACTCCCCGTCGTGTAGATAACTACGATACGGGAGGGCTTACCATCTGGCCCCAGTGCTGCA
ATGATACCGCGAGACCCACGCTCACCGGCTCCAGATTTATCAGCAATAAACCAGCCAGCCGGAAGGGCCG
AGCGCAGAAGTGGTCCTGCAACTTTATCCGCCTCCATCCAGTCTATTAATTGTTGCCGGGAAGCTAGAGT
AAGTAGTTCGCCAGTTAATAGTTTGCGCAACGTTGTTGCCATTGCTACAGGCATCGTGGTGTCACGCTCG
TCGTTTGGTATGGCTTCATTCAGCTCCGGTTCCCAACGATCAAGGCGAGTTACATGATCCCCCATGTTGT
GCAAAAAAGCGGTTAGCTCCTTCGGTCCTCCGATCGTTGTCAGAAGTAAGTTGGCCGCAGTGTTATCACT
CATGGTTATGGCAGCACTGCATAATTCTCTTACTGTCATGCCATCCGTAAGATGCTTTTCTGTGACTGGT
GAGTACTCAACCAAGTCATTCTGAGAATAGTGTATGCGGCGACCGAGTTGCTCTTGCCCGGCGTCAATAC
GGGATAATACCGCGCCACATAGCAGAACTTTAAAAGTGCTCATCATTGGAAAACGTTCTTCGGGGCGAAA
ACTCTCAAGGATCTTACCGCTGTTGAGATCCAGTTCGATGTAACCCACTCGTGCACCCAACTGATCTTCA
GCATCTTTTACTTTCACCAGCGTTTCTGGGTGAGCAAAAACAGGAAGGCAAAATGCCGCAAAAAAGGGAA
TAAGGGCGACACGGAAATGTTGAATACTCATACTCTTCCTTTTTCAATATTATTGAAGCATTTATCAGGG
TTATTGTCTCATGAGCGGATACATATTTGAATGTATTTAGAAAAATAAACAAATAGGGGTTCCGCGCACA
TTTCCCCGAAAAGTGCCACCTGACGTCGACGGATCGGGAGATCTCCCGATCCCCTATGGTGCACTCTCAG
TACAATCTGCTCTGATGCCGCATAGTTAAGCCAGTATCTGCTCCCTGCTTGTGTGTTGGAGGTCGCTGAG
TAGTGCGCGAGCAAAATTTAAGCTACAACAAGGCAAGGCTTGACCGACAATTGCATGAAGAATCTGCTTA
GGGTTAGGCGTTTTGCGCTGCTTCGCGATGTACGGGCCAGATATACGCGTTGACATTGATTATTGACTAG
TTATTAATAGTAATCAATTACGGGGTCATTAGTTCATAGCCCATATATGGAGTTCCGCGTTACATAACTT
ACGGTAAATGGCCCGCCTGGCTGACCGCCCAACGACCCCCGCCCATTGACGTCAATAATGACGTATGTTC
CCATAGTAACGCCAATAGGGACTTTCCATTGACGTCAATGGGTGGAGTATTTACGGTAAACTGCCCACTT
GGCAGTACATCAAGTGTATCATATGCCAAGTACGCCCCCTATTGACGTCAATGACGGTAAATGGCCCGCC
TGGCATTATGCCCAGTACATGACCTTATGGGACTTTCCTACTTGGCAGTACATCTACGTATTAGTCATCG
CTATTACCATGGTGATGCGGTTTTGGCAGTACATCAATGGGCGTGGATAGCGGTTTGACTCACGGGGATT
TCCAAGTCTCCACCCCATTGACGTCAATGGGAGTTTGTTTTGGCACCAAAATCAACGGGACTTTCCAAAA
TGTCGTAACAACTCCGCCCCATTGACGCAAATGGGCGGTAGGCGTGTACGGTGGGAGGTCTATATAAGCA
GCGCGTTTTGCCTGTACTGGGTCTCTCTGGTTAGACCAGATCTGAGCCTGGGAGCTCTCTGGCTAACTAG
GGAACCCACTGCTTAAGCCTCAATAAAGCTTGCCTTGAGTGCTTCAAGTAGTGTGTGCCCGTCTGTTGTG
TGACTCTGGTAACTAGAGATCCCTCAGACCCTTTTAGTCAGTGTGGAAAATCTCTAGCAGTGGCGCCCGA
ACAGGGACTTGAAAGCGAAAGGGAAACCAGAGGAGCTCTCTCGACGCAGGACTCGGCTTGCTGAAGCGCG
CACGGCAAGAGGCGAGGGGCGGCGACTGGTGAGTACGCCAAAAATTTTGACTAGCGGAGGCTAGAAGGAG
AGAGATGGGTGCGAGAGCGTCAGTATTAAGCGGGGGAGAATTAGATCGCGATGGGAAAAAATTCGGTTAA
GGCCAGGGGGAAAGAAAAAATATAAATTAAAACATATAGTATGGGCAAGCAGGGAGCTAGAACGATTCGC
AGTTAATCCTGGCCTGTTAGAAACATCAGAAGGCTGTAGACAAATACTGGGACAGCTACAACCATCCCTT
CAGACAGGATCAGAAGAACTTAGATCATTATATAATACAGTAGCAACCCTCTATTGTGTGCATCAAAGGA
TAGAGATAAAAGACACCAAGGAAGCTTTAGACAAGATAGAGGAAGAGCAAAACAAAAGTAAGACCACCGC
ACAGCAAGCGGCCGCTGATCTTCAGACCTGGAGGAGGAGATATGAGGGACAATTGGAGAAGTGAATTATA
TAAATATAAAGTAGTAAAAATTGAACCATTAGGAGTAGCACCCACCAAGGCAAAGAGAAGAGTGGTGCAG
AGAGAAAAAAGAGCAGTGGGAATAGGAGCTTTGTTCCTTGGGTTCTTGGGAGCAGCAGGAAGCACTATGG
GCGCAGCGTCAATGACGCTGACGGTACAGGCCAGACAATTATTGTCTGGTATAGTGCAGCAGCAGAACAA
TTTGCTGAGGGCTATTGAGGCGCAACAGCATCTGTTGCAACTCACAGTCTGGGGCATCAAGCAGCTCCAG
GCAAGAATCCTGGCTGTGGAAAGATACCTAAAGGATCAACAGCTCCTGGGGATTTGGGGTTGCTCTGGAA
AACTCATTTGCACCACTGCTGTGCCTTGGAATGCTAGTTGGAGTAATAAATCTCTGGAACAGATTTGGAA
TCACACGACCTGGATGGAGTGGGACAGAGAAATTAACAATTACACAAGCTTAATACACTCCTTAATTGAA
GAATCGCAAAACCAGCAAGAAAAGAATGAACAAGAATTATTGGAATTAGATAAATGGGCAAGTTTGTGGA
ATTGGTTTAACATAACAAATTGGCTGTGGTATATAAAATTATTCATAATGATAGTAGGAGGCTTGGTAGG
TTTAAGAATAGTTTTTGCTGTACTTTCTATAGTGAATAGAGTTAGGCAGGGATATTCACCATTATCGTTT
CAGACCCACCTCCCAACCCCGAGGGGACCCGACAGGCCCGAAGGAATAGAAGAAGAAGGTGGAGAGAGAG
ACAGAGACAGATCCATTCGATTAGTGAACGGATCGGCACTGCGTGCGCCAATTCTGCAGACAAATGGCAG
TATTCATCCACAATTTTAAAAGAAAAGGGGGGATTGGGGGGTACAGTGCAGGGGAAAGAATAGTAGACAT
AATAGCAACAGACATACAAACTAAAGAATTACAAAAACAAATTACAAAAATTCAAAATTTTCGGGTTTAT
TACAGGGACAGCAGAGATCCAGTTTGGTTAATTAGCTAGCGATGCGGGGAGGCGGCCCAAAGGGAGATCC
GACTCGTCTGAGGGCGAAGGCGAAGACGCGGAAGAGGCCGCAGAGCCGGCAGCAGGCCGCGGGAAGGAAG
GTCCGCTGGATTGAGGGCCGAAGGGACGTAGCAGAAGGACGTCCCGCGCAGAATCCAGGTGGCAACACAG
GCGAGCAGCCAAGGAAAGGACGATGATTTCCCCGACAACACCACGGAATTGTCAGTGCCCAACAGCCGAG
CCCCTGTCCAGCAGCGGGCAAGGCAGGCGGCGATGAGTTCCGCCGTGGCAATAGGGAGGGGGAAAGCGAA
AGTCCCGGAAAGGAGCTGACAGGTGGTGGCAATGCCCCAACCAGTGGGGGTTGCGTCAGCAAACACAGTG
CACACCACGCCACGTTGCCTGACAACGGGCCACAACTCCTCATAAAGAGACAGCAACCAGGATTTATACA
AGGAGGAGAAAATGAAAGCCATACGGGAAGCAATAGCATGATACAAAGGCATTAAAGCAGCGTATCCACA
TAGCGTAAAAGGAGCAACATAGTTAAGAATACCAGTCAATCTTTCACAAATTTTGTAATCCAGAGGTTGA
TTACCGATAAGCTTGATATCGAATTCTCAGAAGAACTCGTCAAGAAGGCGATAGAAGGCGATGCGCTGCG
AATCGGGAGCGGCGATACCGTAAAGCACGAGGAAGCGGTCAGCCCATTCGCCGCCAAGCTCTTCAGCAAT
ATCACGGGTAGCCAACGCTATGTCCTGATAGCGGTCCGCCACACCCAGCCGGCCACAGTCGATGAATCCA
GAAAAGCGGCCATTTTCCACCATGATATTCGGCAAGCAGGCATCGCCATGGGTCACGACGAGATCCTCGC
CGTCGGGCATGCGCGCCTTGAGCCTGGCGAACAGTTCGGCTGGCGCGAGCCCCTGATGCTCTTCGTCCAG
ATCATCCTGATCGACAAGACCGGCTTCCATCCGAGTACGTGCTCGCTCGATGCGATGTTTCGCTTGGTGG
TCGAATGGGCAGGTAGCCGGATCAAGCGTATGCAGCCGCCGCATTGCATCAGCCATGATGGATACTTTCT
CGGCAGGAGCAAGGTGAGATGACAGGAGATCCTGCCCCGGCACTTCGCCCAATAGCAGCCAGTCCCTTCC
CGCTTCAGTGACAACGTCGAGCACAGCTGCGCAAGGAACGCCCGTCGTGGCCAGCCACGATAGCCGCGCT
GCCTCGTCCTGCAGTTCATTCAGGGCACCGGACAGGTCGGTCTTGACAAAAAGAACCGGGCGCCCCTGCG
CTGACAGCCGGAACACGGCGGCATCAGAGCAGCCGATTGTCTGTTGTGCCCAGTCATAGCCGAATAGCCT
CTCCACCCAAGCGGCCGGAGAACCTGCGTGCAATCCATCTTGTTCAATCATTCTAGACATTGGACCAGGG
TTTTCTTCAACATCACCACAAGTGAGGAGAGAACCTCTACCTTCTCCGCTTCCTGTACAGGAGACAGTGG
GGTCCTTGGCTTTGGGAGGCTCCGAGCCTGTCAGCAGGGAGATGGTGGGGTCCTCGGCGAAGCCGTCCCC
TTCGGAGAAGTAGGAGCCCTCTCCCAGCTCAAACAGCACCGGCAGGTCGTTGCTCCCGGTGTCCACGGAG
CCGGGGTCCAGCAGGAACAGCGGCTGCGCTGTGTAGTGCACCAGCTGCTTCCCTGAATCCGGGCTGCTGT
TCTCTGCCTCGGGAGGCCTGGGGGGCTCCTGGGGAGACAGGAGCTCTTGGATACTGGCCAGGCTGCTGTC
AAGGTCAGGCAGGCTCATGTCGGGCACGGTCACCGAGGGGCTGAACAGGTCCAGCAGGGCACTGGTGTCC
ACGCTGAAGCCGCTTCCACCTCCTCCCTGCCCACTAGAGGAAATCTGTGACAGCAGGGCACTAAAGTCCA
TATCAGCGATGCTTGAGAAGTCTTCATCTCCGGACAGCCCATTAGGCAGGCCGCTGGTTCCCAGGGGAGT
TGGAGCGGGGTCGGGGGGCCGCTGGCTGCCGGTCACCAGCCGGGTAATGGCTTCGGGGTACTCCATCAGC
ATTGGTTCGGCTGTACTATGAGACATGGACACGCCCTGATTCAGCAGCTGCTGAAACTCAGAGTTGTCCA
CGGAGGCCAGATCTGTGAACACTCCGGGATCGGTGCTGTTCCCCAGCAGAGCTCCCAGGTCCTCATCAGC
GTCGAACTGCAGGTGCAGCAGAGCTTCACTCAGAGTCCCCTCGCCGGCCTGTGTAGACTTGGGCACTGGA
GCGCTCAGTGACTGGGGTGGTCCTGGGGTCAGCACAGGGGCTGGAGCAGGTGGCTGGGCCAGAGGCACCA
TAGCACTAGAGGGCACCATAGTCTGGGCCAGCACTGGAGCGGAGCTAGGGGCCAGAGCCAGGGCCTGGTT
GCTGATCTGCCCTGAAGGGGATCCAGCGGCCGCCACCTTCCTCTTTTTCTTAGGTCCGCTACCTCCTCCT
CCGCTTCCTCCTCCTCCGCTTCCACCTCCTCCAGCGCTGTAGATACCTGAGTTAGCGGCGATGGCGGAAG
GGATAGGATTACCGTCTTTGAGGAGCCCCTGCATTGCCTTCACGATGAGTTCACAGTCAGAATTGGTAGC
GAAAATTGGGATAGTGAGCTCCATGTTCAGGTAGGACCTCCAAGCGGCGACAGGCAGTTCGACTCCGCCC
ACTGTCTGGGTAGCCACTTTGGGGACCTCCACCTTGATGGTATACTTTCTCTTCTGGGCACTAGACTGCC
TGACGCTGCATGTCACCTTGTAGGCCTGGCTCCGTGAGTTGGAGCTGATCCACTCTGCCACCCCATTAGC
GAAATTAGAAGGAGCCACTGTCACATCCCCTGTCCCACCATTGTCCACGAGCACGAACTGAGTAAAGTTT
GAAGCCATGGTGGCCGTACGTCACGACACCTGAAATGGAAGAAAAAAACTTTGAACCACTGTCTGAGGCT
TGAGAATGAACCAAGATCCAAACTCAAAAAGGGCAAATTCCAAGGAGAATTACATCAAGTGCCAAGCTGG
CCTAACTTCAGTCTCCACCCACTCAGTGTGGGGAAACTCCATCGCATAAAACCCCTCCCCCCAACCTAAA
GACGACGTACTCCAAAAGCTCGAGAACTAATCGAGGTGCCTGGACGGCGCCCGGTACTCCGTGGAGTCAC
ATGAAGCGACGGCTGAGGACGGAAAGGCCCTTTTCCTTTGTGTGGGTGACTCACCCGCCCGCTCTCCCGA
GCGCCGCGTCCTTCATTTTGAGCTCCCTGCAGCAGGGCCGGGAAGCGGCCATCTTTCCGCTCACGCAACT
GGTGCCGACCGGGCCAGCCTTGCCGCCCAGGGCGGGGCGATACACGGCGGCGCGAGGCCAGGCACCAGAG
CAGGCCGGCCAGCTTGAGACTACCCCCGTCCGATTCTCGGTGGCCGCGCTCGCAGGCCCCGCCTCGCCGA
ACATGTGCGCTGGGACGCACGGGCCCCGTCGCCGCCCGCGGCCCCAAAAACCGAAATACCAGTGTGCAGA
TCTTGGCCCGCATTTACAAGACTATCTTGCCAGAAAAAAAGCGTCGCAGCAGGTCATCAAAAATTTTAAA
TGGCTAGAGACTTATCGAAAGCAGCGAGACAGGCGCGAAGGTGCCACCAGATTCGCACGCGGCGGCCCCA
GCGCCCAGGCCAGGCCTCAACTCAAGCACGAGGCGAAGGGGCTCCTTAAGCGCAAGGCCTCGAACTCTCC
CACCCACTTCCAACCCGAAGCTCGGGATCAAGAATCACGTACTGCAGCCAGGTGGAAGTAATTCAAGGCA
CGCAAGGGCCATAACCCGTAAAGAGGCCAGGCCCGCGGGAACCACACACGGCACTTACCTGTGTTCTGGC
GGCAAACCCGTTGCGAAAAAGAACGTTCACGGCGACTACTGCACTTATATACGGTTCTCCCCCACCCTCG
GGAAAAAGGCGGAGCCAGTACACGACATCACTTTCCCAGTTTACCCCGCGCCACCTTCTCTAGGCACCGG
TTCAATTGCCGACCCCTCCCCCCAACTTCTCGGGGACTGTGGGCGATGTGCGCTCTGCCCACTGACGGGC
ACCGGAGCCAATTCCCACTCCTTTCAAGACCTAGAAGGTCCATTAGCTGCAAAGATTCCTCTCTGTTTAA
AACTTTATCCATCTTTGCAATCGATACCGTCGACCTCGAGACCTAGAAAAACATGGAGCAATCACAAGTA
GCAATACAGCAGCTACCAATGCTGATTGTGCCTGGCTAGAAGCACAAGAGGAGGAGGAGGTGGGTTTTCC
AGTCACACCTCAGGTACCTTTAAGACCAATGACTTACAAGGCAGCTGTAGATCTTAGCCACTTTTTAAAA
GAAAAGGGGGGACTGGAAGGGCTAATTCACTCCCAACGAAGACAAGATATCCTTGATCTGTGGATCTACC
ACACACAAGGCTACTTCCCTGATTGGCAGAACTACACACCAGGGCCAGGGATCAGATATCCACTGACCTT
TGGATGGTGCTACAAGCTAGTACCAGTTGAGCAAGAGAAGGTAGAAGAAGCCAATGAAGGAGAGAACACC
CGCTTGTTACACCCTGTGAGCCTGCATGGGATGGATGACCCGGAGAGAGAAGTATTAGAGTGGAGGTTTG
ACAGCCGCCTA
