>Addgene plasmid #92065 | lentiMPH v2 (Neo) | depositor partial sequence | sequence record 176947 | HSF1_DN_seq_F CCGAGGACCCCACCATCT
TCCTGTACAGGAAGCGGAGAAGGTAGAGGTTCTCTCCTCACTTGTGGTGATGTTGAAGAAAACCCTGGTC
CAATGTCTAGAATGATTGAACAAGATGGATTGCACGCAGGTTCTCCGGCCGCTTGGGTGGAGAGGCTATT
CGGCTATGACTGGGCACAACAGACAATCGGCTGCTCTGATGCCGCCGTGTTCCGGCTGTCAGCGCAGGGG
CGCCCGGTTCTTTTTGTCAAGACCGACCTGTCCGGTGCCCTGAATGAACTGCAGGACGAGGCAGCGCGGC
TATCGTGGCTGGCCACGACGGGCGTTCCTTGCGCAGCTGTGCTCGACGTTGTCACTGAAGCGGGAAGGGA
CTGGCTGCTATTGGGCGAAGTGCCGGGGCAGGATCTCCTGTCATCTCACCTTGCTCCTGCCGAGAAAGTA
TCCATCATGGCTGATGCAATGCGGCGGCTGCATACGCTTGATCCGGCTACCTGCCCATTCGACCACCAAG
CGAAACATCGCATCGAGCGAGCACGTACTCGGATGGAAGCCGGTCTTGTCGATCAGGATGATCTGGACGA
AGAGCATCAGGGGCTCGCGCCAGCCGAACTGTTCGCCAGGCTCAAGGCGCGCATGCCCGACGGCGAGGAT
CTCGTCGTGACCCATGGCGATGCCTGCTTGCCGAATATCATGGTGGAAAATGGCCGCTTTTCTGGATTCA
TCGACTGTGGCCGGCTGGGTGTGGCGGACCGCTATCAGGACATAGCGTTGGCTACCCGTGATA
