>Addgene plasmid #92065 | lentiMPH v2 (Neo) | depositor partial sequence | sequence record 176948 | Neo_seq_F            TCATCTCACCTTGCTCCTGC
TGCCCATTCGACCACCAAGCGAAACATCGCATCGAGCGAGCACGTACTCGGATGGAAGCCGGTCTTGTCG
ATCAGGATGATCTGGACGAAGAGCATCAGGGGCTCGCGCCAGCCGAACTGTTCGCCAGGCTCAAGGCGCG
CATGCCCGACGGCGAGGATCTCGTCGTGACCCATGGCGATGCCTGCTTGCCGAATATCATGGTGGAAAAT
GGCCGCTTTTCTGGATTCATCGACTGTGGCCGGCTGGGTGTGGCGGACCGCTATCAGGACATAGCGTTGG
CTACCCGTGATATTGCTGAAGAGCTTGGCGGCGAATGGGCTGACCGCTTCCTCGTGCTTTACGGTATCGC
CGCTCCCGATTCGCAGCGCATCGCCTTCTATCGCCTTCTTGACGAGTTCTTCTGAGAATTCGATATCAAG
CTTATCGGTAATCAACCTCTGGATTACAAAATTT
